Addgene plasmid #18531: T4 Lysozyme S117I N132M WT*
Depositing lab: Brian Matthews. Depositing organization: University of Oregon.
Backbone
  Vector backbone: pHS1403
  Backbone size w/o insert (bp): 5000
  Vector type: Bacterial Expression
Growth in bacteria
  Bacterial resistance: Ampicillin, 100 μg/mL
  Growth temperature: 37°C
  Growth strain: DH5alpha
  Copy number: High Copy
Gene/Insert
  Gene/Insert name: T4 Lysozyme
  Species: Bacteriophage T4
  Insert size (bp): 600
  Mutation: S117I N132M WT*
  GenBank ID: NP_049736
  Entrez Gene: e (a.k.a. T4p123)
  Cloning method: Restriction Enzyme; 5′ cloning site BamHI (not destroyed); 3′ cloning site HindIII (not destroyed)
  Sequencing primers: 5′ na; 3′ GGCGTATCACGAGGCCC
Terms and licenses: Academic/Nonprofit Terms; Industry Terms: Not Available to Industry
Depositor comments: The BamHI site is 27 bp from the ATG and the HindIII site is 115 bp from the stop.
How to cite: T4 Lysozyme S117I N132M WT* was a gift from Brian Matthews (Addgene plasmid # 18531 ; http://n2t.net/addgene:18531 ; RRID:Addgene_18531)
