[The description below was written by a language model from this plasmid's Addgene catalogue record.]
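Description:
T4 Lysozyme S117I N132M WT* is a bacterial expression plasmid built on the pHS1403 backbone (about 5 kb without insert) that carries a mutant version of the bacteriophage T4 lysozyme gene (gene e). It is maintained as a high-copy plasmid in E. coli and selected with ampicillin. The record does not include a feature table, and it does not state the promoter driving expression, the origin of replication, or whether any affinity tags are present, so these details cannot be described from the information given.

The insert is roughly 600 bp and was cloned by restriction digestion between BamHI at the 5′ end and HindIII at the 3′ end, with both sites retained. According to the depositor's comments, the BamHI site lies 27 bp from the start codon and the HindIII site 115 bp from the stop codon, so the fragment includes short flanking untranslated regions on either side of the coding sequence and can be excised or transferred as a cassette. The encoded protein carries two point substitutions, serine 117 to isoleucine and asparagine 132 to methionine. The "WT*" designation is listed with the mutations; in the T4 lysozyme literature it conventionally denotes the cysteine-free pseudo-wild-type background, although the record itself does not define the term.

The record does not state a specific purpose. A construct of this type would typically be used to produce the mutant enzyme in bacteria, and T4 lysozyme point mutants are a widely used model system for studying how amino acid substitutions affect protein structure, stability and folding.
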