>Addgene plasmid #18531 | T4 Lysozyme S117I N132M WT* | addgene partial sequence | sequence record 24317 | 3primeUP
CTANGAAAAGCCCGCTCATTAGGCGGGCTCAGATCTGCTCATGTTTGACAGCTTATCATCGATAAGCTTC
GGCAATAAATTCTTGATATGTTTTCATATGTTTCCTTTAAATATTTTAATTAGTAATTGTCTATTCAAGT
AATTGTGAATATACTATCACAATTCCAAGAGAAAGTAAACAGCTTTATAGATTTTTATACGCGTCCCAAG
TGCCAGTTCTAAACGTTGTAATGACTCGTTTTGCGCGATTAGGTGTTTGATTATACCATCTACTTTTAGC
TAACATAACTGCTGCTTCATCCCAGCGTTTTTGTTGAAGCATACGTAAAGCGTTAGTAAATCCTGCCACA
CCGGTTTCTCCCATTTGGAAAACCATATTAATCAATGCAGCGCGACGAACCGCATCAAGAGAATCATAAA
CCGGTTTTAATTTAGCATTTCTCAGAATTCCGCGAACAGCAGCATCAACATCCTGATTAAAGAGTTTTTC
AGCCTCATCTTTTGTAATTACACCATTAGTATTACGCCCAATAGCTTTATCTAATTCAGATTTAGCAGCA
TTAAGTGATGGACTTTTTGTAAGCAAATGACCGATGCCAATAGTGTAATAGCCTTCTGTGTCTTTATAGA
TTTTAAGTCTAAGACCTTCATCTATACGTAACATTTCAAATATATTCATAATACCTCCTAAGCATCGATG
GATCCTGTTTCCTGTGTGAAATTGTTATCCGCTCACAATTCCACACATTATACGAGCCGATGATTAATTG
TCAACAGGGGGATGGGGAGTAAGCTGATC
